Addgene plasmid #77053: RNASEL gRNA (BRDN0001146030)
Purpose: 3rd generation lentiviral gRNA plasmid targeting human RNASEL
Depositing lab: John Doench & David Root. Depositing organization: Broad Institute. Publication: Optimized sgRNA design to maximize activity and minimize off-target effects of CRISPR-Cas9. Doench JG, Fusi N, Sullender M, Hegde M, Vaimberg EW, Donovan KF, Smith I, Tothova Z, Wilen C, Orchard R, Virgin HW, Listgarten J, Root DE. Nat Biotechnol. 2016 Jan 18. doi: 10.1038/nbt.3437. PubMed 26780180.
Backbone
  Vector backbone: lentiGuide-Puro
  Backbone manufacturer: Zhang Lab (Addgene plasmid # 52963)
  Vector type: Mammalian Expression, Lentiviral, CRISPR
  Selectable markers: Puromycin
Growth in bacteria
  Bacterial resistance: Ampicillin, 100 μg/mL
  Growth temperature: 37°C
  Growth strain: DH5alpha
  Copy number: High Copy
Gene/Insert
  Gene/Insert name: RNASEL (alt names: RNASEL; NM_021133.3)
  gRNA/shRNA sequence: TGAGTTTGCCAATCATAGGG
  Species: H. sapiens (human)
  Entrez Gene: RNASEL (a.k.a. PRCA1, RNS4)
  Promoter: hU6
  Cloning method: Unknown
  Sequencing primers: 5′ U6-F; 3′ pS2-R
Terms and licenses: Academic/Nonprofit Terms; Industry Terms: Not Available to Industry
Depositor comments: The gRNA was designed to target the following Genbank reference sequence(s): NM_021133.3. Note that this plasmid does NOT contain Cas9. It should be used in conjunction with lentiCas9-Blast (Addgene #52962) or otherwise with cell lines already expressing Cas9. Browse the full kinome gRNA library at http://www.addgene.org/pooled-library/broadgpp-human-kinome/ or visit http://www.broadinstitute.org/rnai/public/ for detailed protocols and information.
How to cite: RNASEL gRNA (BRDN0001146030) was a gift from John Doench & David Root (Addgene plasmid # 77053 ; http://n2t.net/addgene:77053 ; RRID:Addgene_77053)
