[The description below was written by a language model from this plasmid's Addgene catalogue record and pLannotate feature annotations shown in this document.]
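Description:
RNASEL gRNA (BRDN0001146030) is a third-generation lentiviral CRISPR guide plasmid built on the lentiGuide-Puro backbone and designed to deliver a single guide RNA against human RNASEL (also known as PRCA1 or RNS4), with the guide designed against the NM_021133.3 reference transcript. It is propagated in E. coli as a high-copy plasmid through a ColE1/pUC-type origin with ampicillin selection from the β-lactamase gene. The backbone also carries an f1 origin, an SV40 origin and poly(A) signal, and leftover lac, T7 and T3 cloning-vector elements.

The lentiviral transfer cassette begins with an RSV promoter fused to a truncated HIV-1 5' LTR, which makes genomic RNA production Tat-independent. This is followed by the Ψ packaging signal with a partial gag sequence, the Rev response element for nuclear export of the unspliced genome, and a cPPT/CTS. Within this unit, a human U6 RNA polymerase III promoter drives the RNASEL-targeting spacer joined to the Streptococcus pyogenes Cas9 gRNA scaffold. Downstream, the EF-1α core promoter with its intron A expresses puromycin N-acetyltransferase, allowing selection of transduced mammalian cells, and a WPRE enhances transcript expression. The cassette ends in a ΔU3 self-inactivating 3' LTR, which silences LTR promoter activity after integration.

The plasmid does not encode Cas9, so it must be paired with a separate Cas9 vector or used in cells that already express the nuclease. It belongs to a human kinome gRNA collection based on optimized sgRNA design rules and is intended for knockout of RNASEL in human cells.
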