Features (pLannotate 1.2.2; 29 found; start..end, strand, type, name):
     14..80      +  CDS            small t antigen (fragment): SV40 (simian virus 40) small t antigen
    106..317     +  promoter       EF-1α core promoter: core promoter for human elongation factor EF-1α
    318..1256    +  intron         EF-1α intron A: intron upstream of the start codon of human EF-1α
   1278..1877    +  CDS            PuroR (fragment): puromycin N-acetyltransferase; pac from Streptomyces; confers resistance to puromycin
   1893..2481    +  misc_feature   WPRE: woodchuck hepatitis virus posttranscriptional regulatory element
   2532..2551    +  misc_feature   cPPT/CTS (fragment): central polypurine tract and central termination sequence of HIV-1
   2553..2786    +  LTR            3' LTR (ΔU3): self-inactivating 3' long terminal repeat (LTR) from HIV-1
   2864..2985    +  polyA_signal   SV40 poly(A) signal: SV40 polyadenylation signal
   3025..3160    +  rep_origin     SV40 ori: SV40 origin of replication
   3181..3199    -  promoter       T7 promoter: promoter for bacteriophage T7 RNA polymerase
   3207..3362    +  CDS            lacZα (fragment): LacZα fragment of β-galactosidase; lacZ fragment
   3367..3795    +  rep_origin     f1 ori (sequence partly withheld): f1 bacteriophage origin of replication; arrow indicates direction of (+) strand synthesis
   3848..3952    +  promoter       AmpR promoter: bla
   3953..4813    +  CDS            AmpR: β-lactamase; bla; confers resistance to ampicillin, carbenicillin, and related antibiotics
   4984..5572    +  rep_origin     ori: high-copy-number ColE1/pMB1/pBR322/pUC origin of replication
   5755..5847    +  CDS            lacI (fragment): lac repressor; lacI; The lac repressor binds to the lac operator to inhibit transcription in E. coli. This inhibition can be relieved by adding lactose or isopropyl-β-D-thiogalactopyranoside (IPTG).
   5860..5881    +  protein_bind   CAP binding site: CAP binding activates transcription in the presence of cAMP. E. coli catabolite activator protein
   5896..5926    +  promoter       lac promoter: promoter for the E. coli lac operon
   5934..5950    +  protein_bind   lac operator: The lac repressor binds to the lac operator to inhibit transcription in E. coli. This inhibition can be relieved by adding lactose or isopropyl-β-D-thiogalactopyranoside (IPTG). lac repressor encoded by lacI
   5995..6013    +  promoter       T3 promoter: promoter for bacteriophage T3 RNA polymerase
   6041..6267    +  promoter       RSV promoter: Rous sarcoma virus enhancer/promoter
   6268..6448    +  LTR            5' LTR (truncated): truncated 5' long terminal repeat (LTR) from HIV-1
   6495..6620    +  misc_feature   HIV-1 Ψ: packaging signal of human immunodeficiency virus type 1
   6604..6967    +  CDS            HIV-1 gag (fragment): gag protein from human immunodeficiency virus 1; gag
   7113..7346    +  misc_feature   RRE: The Rev response element (RRE) of HIV-1 allows for Rev-dependent mRNA export from the nucleus to the cytoplasm.
   7723..7749    +  CDS            Rev (fragment): human immunodeficiency virus 1 (HIV-1) Rev protein; rev; enhances nuclear export of unspliced and incompletely spliced viral mRNAs
   7753..7993    +  promoter       U6 promoter: RNA polymerase III promoter for human U6 snRNA
   8023..8098    +  misc_RNA       gRNA scaffold: guide RNA scaffold for the Streptococcus pyogenes CRISPR/Cas9 system
   8154..8271    +  misc_feature   cPPT/CTS: central polypurine tract and central termination sequence of HIV-1
>Addgene plasmid #77053 | RNASEL gRNA (BRDN0001146030) | addgene full sequence | sequence record 187024 | Addgene Assembled Sequence
CCCGGGTGCAAAGATGGATAAAGTTTTAAACAGAGAGGAATCTTTGCAGCTAATGGACCTTCTAGGTCTT
GAAAGGAGTGGGAATTGGCTCCGGTGCCCGTCAGTGGGCAGAGCGCACATCGCCCACAGTCCCCGAGAAG
TTGGGGGGAGGGGTCGGCAATTGATCCGGTGCCTAGAGAAGGTGGCGCGGGGTAAACTGGGAAAGTGATG
TCGTGTACTGGCTCCGCCTTTTTCCCGAGGGTGGGGGAGAACCGTATATAAGTGCAGTAGTCGCCGTGAA
CGTTCTTTTTCGCAACGGGTTTGCCGCCAGAACACAGGTAAGTGCCGTGTGTGGTTCCCGCGGGCCTGGC
CTCTTTACGGGTTATGGCCCTTGCGTGCCTTGAATTACTTCCACCTGGCTGCAGTACGTGATTCTTGATC
CCGAGCTTCGGGTTGGAAGTGGGTGGGAGAGTTCGAGGCCTTGCGCTTAAGGAGCCCCTTCGCCTCGTGC
TTGAGTTGAGGCCTGGCCTGGGCGCTGGGGCCGCCGCGTGCGAATCTGGTGGCACCTTCGCGCCTGTCTC
GCTGCTTTCGATAAGTCTCTAGCCATTTAAAATTTTTGATGACCTGCTGCGACGCTTTTTTTCTGGCAAG
ATAGTCTTGTAAATGCGGGCCAAGATCTGCACACTGGTATTTCGGTTTTTGGGGCCGCGGGCGGCGACGG
GGCCCGTGCGTCCCAGCGCACATGTTCGGCGAGGCGGGGCCTGCGAGCGCGGCCACCGAGAATCGGACGG
GGGTAGTCTCAAGCTGGCCGGCCTGCTCTGGTGCCTGGCCTCGCGCCGCCGTGTATCGCCCCGCCCTGGG
CGGCAAGGCTGGCCCGGTCGGCACCAGTTGCGTGAGCGGAAAGATGGCCGCTTCCCGGCCCTGCTGCAGG
GAGCTCAAAATGGAGGACGCGGCGCTCGGGAGAGCGGGCGGGTGAGTCACCCACACAAAGGAAAAGGGCC
TTTCCGTCCTCAGCCGTCGCTTCATGTGACTCCACGGAGTACCGGGCGCCGTCCAGGCACCTCGATTAGT
TCTCGAGCTTTTGGAGTACGTCGTCTTTAGGTTGGGGGGAGGGGTTTTATGCGATGGAGTTTCCCCACAC
TGAGTGGGTGGAGACTGAAGTTAGGCCAGCTTGGCACTTGATGTAATTCTCCTTGGAATTTGCCCTTTTT
GAGTTTGGATCTTGGTTCATTCTCAAGCCTCAGACAGTGGTTCAAAGTTTTTTTCTTCCATTTCAGGTGT
CGTGACGTACGGCCACCATGACCGAGTACAAGCCCACGGTGCGCCTCGCCACCCGCGACGACGTCCCCAG
GGCCGTACGCACCCTCGCCGCCGCGTTCGCCGACTACCCCGCCACGCGCCACACCGTCGATCCGGACCGC
CACATCGAGCGGGTCACCGAGCTGCAAGAACTCTTCCTCACGCGCGTCGGGCTCGACATCGGCAAGGTGT
GGGTCGCGGACGACGGCGCCGCCGTGGCGGTCTGGACCACGCCGGAGAGCGTCGAAGCGGGGGCGGTGTT
CGCCGAGATCGGCCCGCGCATGGCCGAGTTGAGCGGTTCCCGGCTGGCCGCGCAGCAACAGATGGAAGGC
CTCCTGGCGCCGCACCGGCCCAAGGAGCCCGCGTGGTTCCTGGCCACCGTCGGAGTCTCGCCCGACCACC
AGGGCAAGGGTCTGGGCAGCGCCGTCGTGCTCCCCGGAGTGGAGGCGGCCGAGCGCGCCGGGGTGCCCGC
CTTCCTGGAGACCTCCGCGCCCCGCAACCTCCCCTTCTACGAGCGGCTCGGCTTCACCGTCACCGCCGAC
GTCGAGGTGCCCGAAGGACCGCGCACCTGGTGCATGACCCGCAAGCCCGGTGCCTGAACGCGTTAAGTCG
ACAATCAACCTCTGGATTACAAAATTTGTGAAAGATTGACTGGTATTCTTAACTATGTTGCTCCTTTTAC
GCTATGTGGATACGCTGCTTTAATGCCTTTGTATCATGCTATTGCTTCCCGTATGGCTTTCATTTTCTCC
TCCTTGTATAAATCCTGGTTGCTGTCTCTTTATGAGGAGTTGTGGCCCGTTGTCAGGCAACGTGGCGTGG
TGTGCACTGTGTTTGCTGACGCAACCCCCACTGGTTGGGGCATTGCCACCACCTGTCAGCTCCTTTCCGG
GACTTTCGCTTTCCCCCTCCCTATTGCCACGGCGGAACTCATCGCCGCCTGCCTTGCCCGCTGCTGGACA
GGGGCTCGGCTGTTGGGCACTGACAATTCCGTGGTGTTGTCGGGGAAATCATCGTCCTTTCCTTGGCTGC
TCGCCTGTGTTGCCACCTGGATTCTGCGCGGGACGTCCTTCTGCTACGTCCCTTCGGCCCTCAATCCAGC
GGACCTTCCTTCCCGCGGCCTGCTGCCGGCTCTGCGGCCTCTTCCGCGTCTTCGCCTTCGCCCTCAGACG
AGTCGGATCTCCCTTTGGGCCGCCTCCCCGCGTCGACTTTAAGACCAATGACTTACAAGGCAGCTGTAGA
TCTTAGCCACTTTTTAAAAGAAAAGGGGGGACTGGAAGGGCTAATTCACTCCCAACGAAGACAAGATCTG
CTTTTTGCTTGTACTGGGTCTCTCTGGTTAGACCAGATCTGAGCCTGGGAGCTCTCTGGCTAACTAGGGA
ACCCACTGCTTAAGCCTCAATAAAGCTTGCCTTGAGTGCTTCAAGTAGTGTGTGCCCGTCTGTTGTGTGA
CTCTGGTAACTAGAGATCCCTCAGACCCTTTTAGTCAGTGTGGAAAATCTCTAGCAGTACGTATAGTAGT
TCATGTCATCTTATTATTCAGTATTTATAACTTGCAAAGAAATGAATATCAGAGAGTGAGAGGAACTTGT
TTATTGCAGCTTATAATGGTTACAAATAAAGCAATAGCATCACAAATTTCACAAATAAAGCATTTTTTTC
ACTGCATTCTAGTTGTGGTTTGTCCAAACTCATCAATGTATCTTATCATGTCTGGCTCTAGCTATCCCGC
CCCTAACTCCGCCCATCCCGCCCCTAACTCCGCCCAGTTCCGCCCATTCTCCGCCCCATGGCTGACTAAT
TTTTTTTATTTATGCAGAGGCCGAGGCCGCCTCGGCCTCTGAGCTATTCCAGAAGTAGTGAGGAGGCTTT
TTTGGAGGCCTAGGGACGTACCCAATTCGCCCTATAGTGAGTCGTATTACGCGCGCTCACTGGCCGTCGT
TTTACAACGTCGTGACTGGGAAAACCCTGGCGTTACCCAACTTAATCGCCTTGCAGCACATCCCCCTTTC
GCCAGCTGGCGTAATAGCGAAGAGGCCCGCACCGATCGCCCTTCCCAACAGTTGCGCAGCCTGAATGGCG
AATGGG
[124 nt withheld, positions 3367-3490]
C
[91 nt withheld, positions 3492-3582]
A
[49 nt withheld, positions 3584-3632]
CCTTTGACGTTGGAGTCCACGTTCTTT
[37 nt withheld, positions 3660-3696]
ACCCTATCTCGGTCTATTCTTTTGATTTATAAGGGATTTTGCCGATTTCGGCCTATTGGTTAAAAAATGA
GCTGATTTAACAAAAATTTAACGCGAATTTTAACAAAATATTAACGCTTACAATTTAGGTGGCACTTTTC
GGGGAAATGTGCGCGGAACCCCTATTTGTTTATTTTTCTAAATACATTCAAATATGTATCCGCTCATGAG
ACAATAACCCTGATAAATGCTTCAATAATATTGAAAAAGGAAGAGTATGAGTATTCAACATTTCCGTGTC
GCCCTTATTCCCTTTTTTGCGGCATTTTGCCTTCCTGTTTTTGCTCACCCAGAAACGCTGGTGAAAGTAA
AAGATGCTGAAGATCAGTTGGGTGCACGAGTGGGTTACATCGAACTGGATCTCAACAGCGGTAAGATCCT
TGAGAGTTTTCGCCCCGAAGAACGTTTTCCAATGATGAGCACTTTTAAAGTTCTGCTATGTGGCGCGGTA
TTATCCCGTATTGACGCCGGGCAAGAGCAACTCGGTCGCCGCATACACTATTCTCAGAATGACTTGGTTG
AGTACTCACCAGTCACAGAAAAGCATCTTACGGATGGCATGACAGTAAGAGAATTATGCAGTGCTGCCAT
AACCATGAGTGATAACACTGCGGCCAACTTACTTCTGACAACGATCGGAGGACCGAAGGAGCTAACCGCT
TTTTTGCACAACATGGGGGATCATGTAACTCGCCTTGATCGTTGGGAACCGGAGCTGAATGAAGCCATAC
CAAACGACGAGCGTGACACCACGATGCCTGTAGCAATGGCAACAACGTTGCGCAAACTATTAACTGGCGA
ACTACTTACTCTAGCTTCCCGGCAACAATTAATAGACTGGATGGAGGCGGATAAAGTTGCAGGACCACTT
CTGCGCTCGGCCCTTCCGGCTGGCTGGTTTATTGCTGATAAATCTGGAGCCGGTGAGCGTGGGTCTCGCG
GTATCATTGCAGCACTGGGGCCAGATGGTAAGCCCTCCCGTATCGTAGTTATCTACACGACGGGGAGTCA
GGCAACTATGGATGAACGAAATAGACAGATCGCTGAGATAGGTGCCTCACTGATTAAGCATTGGTAACTG
TCAGACCAAGTTTACTCATATATACTTTAGATTGATTTAAAACTTCATTTTTAATTTAAAAGGATCTAGG
TGAAGATCCTTTTTGATAATCTCATGACCAAAATCCCTTAACGTGAGTTTTCGTTCCACTGAGCGTCAGA
CCCCGTAGAAAAGATCAAAGGATCTTCTTGAGATCCTTTTTTTCTGCGCGTAATCTGCTGCTTGCAAACA
AAAAAACCACCGCTACCAGCGGTGGTTTGTTTGCCGGATCAAGAGCTACCAACTCTTTTTCCGAAGGTAA
CTGGCTTCAGCAGAGCGCAGATACCAAATACTGTTCTTCTAGTGTAGCCGTAGTTAGGCCACCACTTCAA
GAACTCTGTAGCACCGCCTACATACCTCGCTCTGCTAATCCTGTTACCAGTGGCTGCTGCCAGTGGCGAT
AAGTCGTGTCTTACCGGGTTGGACTCAAGACGATAGTTACCGGATAAGGCGCAGCGGTCGGGCTGAACGG
GGGGTTCGTGCACACAGCCCAGCTTGGAGCGAACGACCTACACCGAACTGAGATACCTACAGCGTGAGCT
ATGAGAAAGCGCCACGCTTCCCGAAGGGAGAAAGGCGGACAGGTATCCGGTAAGCGGCAGGGTCGGAACA
GGAGAGCGCACGAGGGAGCTTCCAGGGGGAAACGCCTGGTATCTTTATAGTCCTGTCGGGTTTCGCCACC
TCTGACTTGAGCGTCGATTTTTGTGATGCTCGTCAGGGGGGCGGAGCCTATGGAAAAACGCCAGCAACGC
GGCCTTTTTACGGTTCCTGGCCTTTTGCTGGCCTTTTGCTCACATGTTCTTTCCTGCGTTATCCCCTGAT
TCTGTGGATAACCGTATTACCGCCTTTGAGTGAGCTGATACCGCTCGCCGCAGCCGAACGACCGAGCGCA
GCGAGTCAGTGAGCGAGGAAGCGGAAGAGCGCCCAATACGCAAACCGCCTCTCCCCGCGCGTTGGCCGAT
TCATTAATGCAGCTGGCACGACAGGTTTCCCGACTGGAAAGCGGGCAGTGAGCGCAACGCAATTAATGTG
AGTTAGCTCACTCATTAGGCACCCCAGGCTTTACACTTTATGCTTCCGGCTCGTATGTTGTGTGGAATTG
TGAGCGGATAACAATTTCACACAGGAAACAGCTATGACCATGATTACGCCAAGCGCGCAATTAACCCTCA
CTAAAGGGAACAAAAGCTGGAGCTGCAAGCTTAATGTAGTCTTATGCAATACTCTTGTAGTCTTGCAACA
TGGTAACGATGAGTTAGCAACATGCCTTACAAGGAGAGAAAAAGCACCGTGCATGCCGATTGGTGGAAGT
AAGGTGGTACGATCGTGCCTTATTAGGAAGGCAACAGACGGGTCTGACATGGATTGGACGAACCACTGAA
TTGCCGCATTGCAGAGATATTGTATTTAAGTGCCTAGCTCGATACATAAACGGGTCTCTCTGGTTAGACC
AGATCTGAGCCTGGGAGCTCTCTGGCTAACTAGGGAACCCACTGCTTAAGCCTCAATAAAGCTTGCCTTG
AGTGCTTCAAGTAGTGTGTGCCCGTCTGTTGTGTGACTCTGGTAACTAGAGATCCCTCAGACCCTTTTAG
TCAGTGTGGAAAATCTCTAGCAGTGGCGCCCGAACAGGGACTTGAAAGCGAAAGGGAAACCAGAGGAGCT
CTCTCGACGCAGGACTCGGCTTGCTGAAGCGCGCACGGCAAGAGGCGAGGGGCGGCGACTGGTGAGTACG
CCAAAAATTTTGACTAGCGGAGGCTAGAAGGAGAGAGATGGGTGCGAGAGCGTCAGTATTAAGCGGGGGA
GAATTAGATCGCGATGGGAAAAAATTCGGTTAAGGCCAGGGGGAAAGAAAAAATATAAATTAAAACATAT
AGTATGGGCAAGCAGGGAGCTAGAACGATTCGCAGTTAATCCTGGCCTGTTAGAAACATCAGAAGGCTGT
AGACAAATACTGGGACAGCTACAACCATCCCTTCAGACAGGATCAGAAGAACTTAGATCATTATATAATA
CAGTAGCAACCCTCTATTGTGTGCATCAAAGGATAGAGATAAAAGACACCAAGGAAGCTTTAGACAAGAT
AGAGGAAGAGCAAAACAAAAGTAAGACCACCGCACAGCAAGCGGCCGCTGATCTTCAGACCTGGAGGAGG
AGATATGAGGGACAATTGGAGAAGTGAATTATATAAATATAAAGTAGTAAAAATTGAACCATTAGGAGTA
GCACCCACCAAGGCAAAGAGAAGAGTGGTGCAGAGAGAAAAAAGAGCAGTGGGAATAGGAGCTTTGTTCC
TTGGGTTCTTGGGAGCAGCAGGAAGCACTATGGGCGCAGCGTCAATGACGCTGACGGTACAGGCCAGACA
ATTATTGTCTGGTATAGTGCAGCAGCAGAACAATTTGCTGAGGGCTATTGAGGCGCAACAGCATCTGTTG
CAACTCACAGTCTGGGGCATCAAGCAGCTCCAGGCAAGAATCCTGGCTGTGGAAAGATACCTAAAGGATC
AACAGCTCCTGGGGATTTGGGGTTGCTCTGGAAAACTCATTTGCACCACTGCTGTGCCTTGGAATGCTAG
TTGGAGTAATAAATCTCTGGAACAGATTTGGAATCACACGACCTGGATGGAGTGGGACAGAGAAATTAAC
AATTACACAAGCTTAATACACTCCTTAATTGAAGAATCGCAAAACCAGCAAGAAAAGAATGAACAAGAAT
TATTGGAATTAGATAAATGGGCAAGTTTGTGGAATTGGTTTAACATAACAAATTGGCTGTGGTATATAAA
ATTATTCATAATGATAGTAGGAGGCTTGGTAGGTTTAAGAATAGTTTTTGCTGTACTTTCTATAGTGAAT
AGAGTTAGGCAGGGATATTCACCATTATCGTTTCAGACCCACCTCCCAACCCCGAGGGGACCCAGAGAGG
GCCTATTTCCCATGATTCCTTCATATTTGCATATACGATACAAGGCTGTTAGAGAGATAATTAGAATTAA
TTTGACTGTAAACACAAAGATATTAGTACAAAATACGTGACGTAGAAAGTAATAATTTCTTGGGTAGTTT
GCAGTTTTAAAATTATGTTTTAAAATGGACTATCATATGCTTACCGTAACTTGAAAGTATTTCGATTTCT
TGGCTTTATATATCTTGTGGAAAGGACGAAACACCGTGAGTTTGCCAATCATAGGGGTTTTAGAGCTAGA
AATAGCAAGTTAAAATAAGGCTAGTCCGTTATCAACTTGAAAAAGTGGCACCGAGTCGGTGCTTTTTTAA
GCTTGGCGTAACTAGATCTTGAGACAAATGGCAGTATTCATCCACAATTTTAAAAGAAAAGGGGGGATTG
GGGGGTACAGTGCAGGGGAAAGAATAGTAGACATAATAGCAACAGACATACAAACTAAAGAATTACAAAA
ACAAATTACAAAAATTCAAAATTTTCGGGTTTATTACAGGGACAGCAGAGATCCACTTTGGCGCCGGCTC
GAGGGGG
