>Addgene plasmid #77053 | RNASEL gRNA (BRDN0001146030) | depositor partial sequence | sequence record 144513 | Target Sequence
TGAGTTTGCCAATCATAGGG
