>Addgene plasmid #77053 | RNASEL gRNA (BRDN0001146030) | addgene partial sequence | sequence record 187023 | hU6-F
ACGTAGAAAGTAATAATTTCTTGGGTAGTTTGCAGTTTTAAAATTATGTTTTAAAATGGACTATCATATG
CTTACCGTAACTTGAAAGTATTTCGATTTCTTGGCTTTATATATCTTGTGGAAAGGACGAAACACCGTGA
GTTTGCCAATCATAGGGGTTTTAGAGCTAGAAATAGCAAGTTAAAATAAGGCTAGTCCGTTATCAACTTG
AAAAAGTGGCACCGAGTCGGTGCTTTTTTAAGCTTGGCGTAACTAGATCTTGAGACAAATGGCAGTATTC
ATCCACAATTTTAAAAGAAAAGGGGGGATTGGGGGGTACAGTGCAGGGGAAAGAATAGTAGACATAATAG
CAACAGACATACAAACTAAAGAATTACAAAAACAAATTACAAAAATTCAAAATTTTCGGGTTTATTACAG
GGACAGCAGAGATCCACTTTGGCGCCGGCTCGAGGGGGCCCGGGTGCAAAGATGGATAAAGTTTTAAACA
GAGAGGAATCTTTGCAGCTAATGGACCTTCTAGGTCTTGAAAGGAGTGGGAATTGGCTCCGGTGCCCGTC
AGTGGGCAGA
